Addgene plasmid #121763: LC402: pMVP (L3-L2) eGFP + polyA
Purpose: pMVP L3-L2 entry plasmid, contains eGFP + polyA for 3- or 4-component MultiSite Gateway Pro assembly. Allows C-term eGFP fusion to gene of interest.
Depositing lab: Christopher Newgard. Depositing organization: Duke University. Publication: Creation of versatile cloning platforms for transgene expression and dCas9-based epigenome editing. Haldeman JM, Conway AE, Arlotto ME, Slentz DH, Muoio DM, Becker TC, Newgard CB. Nucleic Acids Res. 2018 Dec 27. pii: 5264291. doi: 10.1093/nar/gky1286. PubMed 30590691.
Backbone
  Vector backbone: pDONR221 P3-P2
  Backbone manufacturer: Invitrogen
  Backbone size w/o insert (bp): 2555
  Vector type: Synthetic Biology ; pMVP Gateway Entry Plasmid
Growth in bacteria
  Bacterial resistance: Kanamycin, 50 μg/mL
  Growth temperature: 37°C
  Growth strain: DH5alpha
  Copy number: High Copy
Gene/Insert
  Gene/Insert name: eGFP + polyA
  Species: Synthetic
  Insert size (bp): 990
  Cloning method: Gateway Cloning
  Sequencing primers: 5′ M13F; 3′ M13R
Terms and licenses: Academic/Nonprofit Terms; Industry Terms: Not Available to Industry
How to cite: LC402: pMVP (L3-L2) eGFP + polyA was a gift from Christopher Newgard (Addgene plasmid # 121763 ; http://n2t.net/addgene:121763 ; RRID:Addgene_121763)
