[The description below was written by a language model from this plasmid's Addgene catalogue record and pLannotate feature annotations shown in this document.]
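Description:
LC402: pMVP (L3-L2) eGFP + polyA is a Gateway entry plasmid from the pMVP modular cloning platform, built by recombination into the Invitrogen pDONR221 P3-P2 donor backbone. It is a small (about 3.5 kb) bacterial plasmid maintained at high copy in E. coli through a ColE1/pUC-type origin and selected with kanamycin via an aminoglycoside phosphotransferase (KanR) gene. The backbone carries the usual pDONR features: rrnB T1 and T2 transcription terminators upstream of the cassette, which insulate the insert from read-through transcription, a T7 promoter downstream of the cassette, and short annotated remnants of lacI and lacZα that are fragments rather than functional genes. M13 forward and reverse sites are listed for sequencing the insert.

The payload, roughly 990 bp, is a mammalian codon-optimized EGFP coding sequence followed by a bovine growth hormone polyadenylation signal, flanked by attL3 on the 5′ side and attL2 on the 3′ side. The plasmid contains no promoter positioned to drive EGFP, because it is not meant to be expressed on its own. Instead, it serves as the terminal module in a 3- or 4-component MultiSite Gateway Pro LR reaction. The attL3 and attL2 sites direct its ordered, directional assembly downstream of other entry modules into a destination vector. When it is placed after an entry clone carrying a gene of interest, EGFP is joined to the C-terminus of that protein, and the bGH signal provides transcript termination and polyadenylation for the assembled expression unit. The promoter and the final vector type are determined by the other components chosen for the assembly.
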