Features (pLannotate 1.2.2; 11 found; start..end, strand, type, name):
    121..213     +  CDS            lacI (fragment): lac repressor; lacI; The lac repressor binds to the lac operator to inhibit transcription in E. coli. This inhibition can be relieved by adding lactose or isopropyl-β-D-thiogalactopyranoside (IPTG).
    268..295     -  terminator     rrnB T2 terminator: transcription terminator T2 from the E. coli rrnB gene
    427..470     +  terminator     rrnB T1 terminator: Escherichia coli rrnB; transcription terminator T1 from the E. coli rrnB gene
    517..553     -  CDS            lacZα (fragment): LacZα fragment of β-galactosidase; lacZ fragment
    570..665     +  protein_bind   attL3: mutant version of attL; recombination site for the Gateway® LR reaction LR Clonase™
    680..1399    +  CDS            EGFP: the original enhanced GFP (Yang et al., 1996) mammalian codon-optimized
   1441..1552    +  polyA_signal   bGH poly(A) signal: bovine growth hormone polyadenylation signal
   1657..1756    -  protein_bind   attL2: mutant version of attL; recombination site for the Gateway® LR reaction LR Clonase™
   1787..1805    -  promoter       T7 promoter: promoter for bacteriophage T7 RNA polymerase
   1939..2748    +  CDS            KanR: aminoglycoside phosphotransferase; aph(3')-Ia; confers resistance to kanamycin in bacteria or G418 (Geneticin®) in eukaryotes
   2895..3483    +  rep_origin     ori: high-copy-number ColE1/pMB1/pBR322/pUC origin of replication
>Addgene plasmid #121763 | LC402: pMVP (L3-L2) eGFP + polyA | addgene full sequence | sequence record 237246 | Addgene NGS Result
CTTTCCTGCGTTATCCCCTGATTCTGTGGATAACCGTATTACCGCCTTTGAGTGAGCTGATACCGCTCGC
CGCAGCCGAACGACCGAGCGCAGCGAGTCAGTGAGCGAGGAAGCGGAAGAGCGCCCAATACGCAAACCGC
CTCTCCCCGCGCGTTGGCCGATTCATTAATGCAGCTGGCACGACAGGTTTCCCGACTGGAAAGCGGGCAG
TGAGCGCAACGCAATTAATACGCGTACCGCTAGCCAGGAAGAGTTTGTAGAAACGCAAAAAGGCCATCCG
TCAGGATGGCCTTCTGCTTAGTTTGATGCCTGGCAGTTTATGGCGGGCGTCCTGCCCGCCACCCTCCGGG
CCGTTGCTTCACAACGTTCAAATCCGCTCCCGGCGGATTTGTCCTACTCAGGAGAGCGTTCACCGACAAA
CAACAGATAAAACGAAAGGCCCAGTCTTCCGACTGAGCCTTTCGTTTTATTTGATGCCTGGCAGTTCCCT
ACTCTCGCGTTAACGCTAGCATGGATGTTTTCCCAGTCACGACGTTGTAAAACGACGGCCAGTCTTAAGC
TCGGGCCCCAAATAATGATTTTATTTTGACTGATAGTGACCTGTTCGTTGCAACAAATTGATGAGCAATG
CTTTTTTATAATGCCAACTTTGTATAATAAAGTTGGTGGCGGCGGATCCATGGTGAGCAAGGGCGAGGAG
CTGTTCACCGGGGTGGTGCCCATCCTGGTCGAGCTGGACGGCGACGTAAACGGCCACAAGTTCAGCGTGT
CCGGCGAGGGCGAGGGCGATGCCACCTACGGCAAGCTGACCCTGAAGTTCATCTGCACCACCGGCAAGCT
GCCCGTGCCCTGGCCCACCCTCGTGACCACCCTGACCTACGGCGTGCAGTGCTTCAGCCGCTACCCCGAC
CACATGAAGCAGCACGACTTCTTCAAGTCCGCCATGCCCGAAGGCTACGTCCAGGAGCGCACCATCTTCT
TCAAGGACGACGGCAACTACAAGACCCGCGCCGAGGTGAAGTTCGAGGGCGACACCCTGGTGAACCGCAT
CGAGCTGAAGGGCATCGACTTCAAGGAGGACGGCAACATCCTGGGGCACAAGCTGGAGTACAACTACAAC
AGCCACAACGTCTATATCATGGCCGACAAGCAGAAGAACGGCATCAAGGTGAACTTCAAGATCCGCCACA
ACATCGAGGACGGCAGCGTGCAGCTCGCCGACCACTACCAGCAGAACACCCCCATCGGCGACGGCCCCGT
GCTGCTGCCCGACAACCACTACCTGAGCACCCAGTCCGCCCTGAGCAAAGACCCCAACGAGAAGCGCGAT
CACATGGTCCTGCTGGAGTTCGTGACCGCCGCCGGGATCACTCTCGGCATGGACGAGCTGTACAAGTAAG
AATTCTGAAGCTTAGCCTAGAGCTCGCTGATCAGCCTCGACTGTGCCTTCTAGTTGCCAGCCATCTGTTG
TTTGCCCCTCCCCCGTGCCTTCCTTGACCCTGGAAGGTGCCACTCCCACTGTCCTTTCCTAATAAAATGA
GGAAATTGCATCGCATTGTCTGAGTAGGTGTCATTCTATTCTGGGGGGTGGGGTGGGGCAGGACAGCAAG
GGGGAGGATTGGGAAGAGAATAGCAGGCATGCTGGGGAGGTACCTGACCCAGCTTTCTTGTACAAAGTTG
GCATTATAAGAAAGCATTGCTTATCAATTTGTTGCAACGAACAGGTCACTATCAGTCAAAATAAAATCAT
TATTTGCCATCCAGCTGCAGGGCGGCCGCGATATCCCCTATAGTGAGTCGTATTACATGGTCATAGCTGT
TTCCTGGCAGCTCTGGCCCGTGTCTCAAAATCTCTGATGTTACATTGCACAAGATAAAAATATATCATCA
TGAACAATAAAACTGTCTGCTTACATAAACAGTAATACAAGGGGTGTTATGAGCCATATTCAACGGGAAA
CGTCGAGGCCGCGATTAAATTCCAACATGGATGCTGATTTATATGGGTATAAATGGGCTCGCGATAATGT
CGGGCAATCAGGTGCGACAATCTATCGCTTGTATGGGAAGCCCGATGCGCCAGAGTTGTTTCTGAAACAT
GGCAAAGGTAGCGTTGCCAATGATGTTACAGATGAGATGGTCAGACTAAACTGGCTGACGGAATTTATGC
CTCTTCCGACCATCAAGCATTTTATCCGTACTCCTGATGATGCATGGTTACTCACCACTGCGATCCCCGG
AAAAACAGCATTCCAGGTATTAGAAGAATATCCTGATTCAGGTGAAAATATTGTTGATGCGCTGGCAGTG
TTCCTGCGCCGGTTGCATTCGATTCCTGTTTGTAATTGTCCTTTTAACAGCGATCGCGTATTTCGTCTCG
CTCAGGCGCAATCACGAATGAATAACGGTTTGGTTGATGCGAGTGATTTTGATGACGAGCGTAATGGCTG
GCCTGTTGAACAAGTCTGGAAAGAAATGCATAAACTTTTGCCATTCTCACCGGATTCAGTCGTCACTCAT
GGTGATTTCTCACTTGATAACCTTATTTTTGACGAGGGGAAATTAATAGGTTGTATTGATGTTGGACGAG
TCGGAATCGCAGACCGATACCAGGATCTTGCCATCCTATGGAACTGCCTCGGTGAGTTTTCTCCTTCATT
ACAGAAACGGCTTTTTCAAAAATATGGTATTGATAATCCTGATATGAATAAATTGCAGTTTCATTTGATG
CTCGATGAGTTTTTCTAATCAGAATTGGTTAATTGGTTGTAACACTGGCAGAGCATTACGCTGACTTGAC
GGGACGGCGCAAGCTCATGACCAAAATCCCTTAACGTGAGTTACGCGTCGTTCCACTGAGCGTCAGACCC
CGTAGAAAAGATCAAAGGATCTTCTTGAGATCCTTTTTTTCTGCGCGTAATCTGCTGCTTGCAAACAAAA
AAACCACCGCTACCAGCGGTGGTTTGTTTGCCGGATCAAGAGCTACCAACTCTTTTTCCGAAGGTAACTG
GCTTCAGCAGAGCGCAGATACCAAATACTGTTCTTCTAGTGTAGCCGTAGTTAGGCCACCACTTCAAGAA
CTCTGTAGCACCGCCTACATACCTCGCTCTGCTAATCCTGTTACCAGTGGCTGCTGCCAGTGGCGATAAG
TCGTGTCTTACCGGGTTGGACTCAAGACGATAGTTACCGGATAAGGCGCAGCGGTCGGGCTGAACGGGGG
GTTCGTGCACACAGCCCAGCTTGGAGCGAACGACCTACACCGAACTGAGATACCTACAGCGTGAGCTATG
AGAAAGCGCCACGCTTCCCGAAGGGAGAAAGGCGGACAGGTATCCGGTAAGCGGCAGGGTCGGAACAGGA
GAGCGCACGAGGGAGCTTCCAGGGGGAAACGCCTGGTATCTTTATAGTCCTGTCGGGTTTCGCCACCTCT
GACTTGAGCGTCGATTTTTGTGATGCTCGTCAGGGGGGCGGAGCCTATGGAAAAACGCCAGCAACGCGGC
CTTTTTACGGTTCCTGGCCTTTTGCTGGCCTTTTGCTCACATGTT
